Addgene plasmid #15470: pCR-HA-IKKbeta
Depositing lab: Hiroyasu Nakano. Depositing organization: Juntendo University. Publication: Differential regulation of IkappaB kinase alpha and beta by two upstream kinases, NF-kappaB-inducing kinase and mitogen-activated protein kinase/ERK kinase kinase-1. Nakano H, Shindo M, Sakon S, Nishinaka S, Mihara M, Yagita H, Okumura K. Proc Natl Acad Sci U S A. 1998 Mar 31. 95(7):3537-42. 10.1073/pnas.95.7.3537 PubMed 9520401.
Backbone
  Vector backbone: pCR3.1
  Backbone manufacturer: Invitrogen
  Backbone size w/o insert (bp): 5044
  Vector type: Mammalian Expression
  Selectable markers: Neomycin (select with G418)
Growth in bacteria
  Bacterial resistance: Ampicillin, 100 μg/mL
  Growth temperature: 37°C
  Growth strain: DH5alpha
  Copy number: High Copy
Gene/Insert
  Gene/Insert name: IkB kinase beta (alt name: IKKbeta)
  Species: M. musculus (mouse)
  Insert size (bp): 2300
  GenBank ID: AF026524
  Entrez Gene: Ikbkb (a.k.a. IKK-2, IKK-B, IKK-beta, IKK2, IKK[b], IKKbeta, NFKBIKB)
  Tag / fusion protein: HA (N terminal on backbone)
  Cloning method: Restriction Enzyme; 5′ cloning site EcoR1 (not destroyed); 3′ cloning site Xho1 (not destroyed)
  Sequencing primers: 5′ T7; 3′ pCR3.1 reverse
Terms and licenses: Academic/Nonprofit Terms; Industry Terms: Not Available to Industry
How to cite: pCR-HA-IKKbeta was a gift from Hiroyasu Nakano (Addgene plasmid # 15470 ; http://n2t.net/addgene:15470 ; RRID:Addgene_15470)
