[The description below was written by a language model from this plasmid's Addgene catalogue record.]
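Description:
pCR-HA-IKKbeta is a mammalian expression plasmid built on the commercial pCR3.1 backbone (about 5.0 kb without insert). It is propagated in E. coli as a high-copy plasmid under ampicillin selection. It also carries a neomycin resistance marker, so transfected mammalian cells can be selected with G418 if stable expression is wanted. The record does not list the promoter or provide a feature table. pCR3.1-type vectors generally drive the insert from a strong constitutive viral (CMV) promoter, and the use of T7 as the 5′ sequencing primer indicates a T7 priming site upstream of the cloning region, but these elements are inferred from the backbone rather than stated in the entry.

The payload is the mouse IκB kinase beta cDNA (Ikbkb, also known as IKKbeta or IKK2), an insert of roughly 2.3 kb cloned between EcoRI and XhoI sites, both of which remain intact and can be used to excise or transfer the fragment. An HA epitope tag supplied by the modified backbone is fused to the N terminus of the kinase. This allows the expressed protein to be detected by immunoblotting or recovered by immunoprecipitation with anti-HA antibodies, independently of endogenous IKKbeta.

IKKbeta is a catalytic subunit of the IκB kinase complex, which phosphorylates IκB proteins and thereby triggers NF-κB activation. The associated publication examined how IKKalpha and IKKbeta are differentially regulated by the upstream kinases NIK and MEKK1. This fits use of the construct in transient overexpression, immune-complex kinase assays and NF-κB signalling studies in cultured mammalian cells.
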