>Addgene plasmid #15470 | pCR-HA-IKKbeta | addgene partial sequence | sequence record 21960 | T7 5'-TAATACGACTCACTATAGGG-3'
CNCTAGTAACGGCCGCCAGTGTGCTGGAATTGATGGCTTACCCATACGATGTTCCAGATTACGCTGAATT
GATGGCTTACCCATACGATGTTCCAGATTACGCTGAATTCATGAGCTGGTCACCGTCCCTCCCAACCCAG
ACATGTGGAGCCTGGGAAATGAAAGAACGCCTGGGGACCGGGGGATTTGGAAACGTCATCCGGTGGCACA
ATCAGGCGACAGGTGAACAGATCGCCATCAAGCAATGCCGACAGGAGCTCAGCCCAAAGAACAGAGACCG
CTGGTGCCTCGAAATCCAGATCATGAGAAGGCTGAACCATCCCAATGTGGTGGCTGCCCGGGATGTCCCA
GAGGGGATGCAGAACCTGGCACCCAATGATTTGCCACTGCTGGCCATGGAGTACTGCCAAGGAGGAGATC
TCCGAAGATACTTGAACCAGTTCGAGAACTGCTGTGGCCTGCGGGAAGGAGCTGTCCTTACCCTGCTGAG
TGACATCGCATCGGCTCTTAGATACCTTCACGAAAACAGAATCATCCATCGAGACCTGAAGCCAGAAAAC
ATCGTTCTGCAGCAAGGAGAGAAAAGATTAATACACAAAATTATTGATCTAGGATATGCCAAGGAGCTGG
ATCAGGGCAGTCTGTGCACGTCATTTGTGGGGACTCTGCAATACCTGGCGCCAGAGCTTCTGGAGCAGCA
GAAGTACACCGTGACCGTTGACTACTGGAGCTTCGGCACCCTGGCCTTCGAGTGCATCACTGGCTTCCGG
CCCTTCCTCCCTAACTGGCAGCCTGTGCAGTGGCACTCCAAAGTCCGGCAGAAGAGCGAAGTGGACATCG
TTGTTAGTGAAGACTTGAATGGAGCAGTGAAGTTTTCAAGTTCGCTACCCTTCCCCAATAATCTTAACAG
TGTCTTGGCTGAACGGCTGGAGAAGTGGCTGCAGNN
